Addgene plasmid #27808: CTraf
Depositing lab: Steven Vogel. Depositing organization: National Institute on Alcohol Abuse & Alcoholism (NIAAA). Publication: Quantitative multiphoton spectral imaging and its use for measuring resonance energy transfer. Thaler C, Koushik SV, Blank PS, Vogel SS. Biophys J. 2005 Oct . 89(4):2736-49. 10.1529/biophysj.105.061853 PubMed 16040744.
Backbone
  Vector backbone: pEGFP C1
  Backbone size w/o insert (bp): 3984
  Vector type: Mammalian Expression
  Selectable markers: Neomycin (select with G418)
Growth in bacteria
  Bacterial resistance: Kanamycin, 50 μg/mL
  Growth temperature: 37°C
  Growth strain: DH5alpha
  Copy number: High Copy
Gene/Insert
  Gene/Insert name: Cerulean Traf
  Species: H. sapiens (human)
  Insert size (bp): 2138
  GenBank ID: U55762
  Entrez Gene: TANK (a.k.a. I-TRAF, ITRAF, TRAF2)
  Cloning method: Restriction Enzyme; 5′ cloning site BSP E1 (not destroyed); 3′ cloning site BSP E1 (not destroyed)
  Sequencing primers: 5′ CCAAAATCAACGGGACTTTCC; 3′ CAGGTTCAGGGGGAGGTGTGG
Terms and licenses: Academic/Nonprofit Terms; Industry Terms: Not Available to Industry
How to cite: CTraf was a gift from Steven Vogel (Addgene plasmid # 27808 ; http://n2t.net/addgene:27808 ; RRID:Addgene_27808)
