[The description below was written by a language model from this plasmid's Addgene catalogue record.]
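Description:
CTraf is a mammalian expression plasmid built on the pEGFP-C1 backbone and carrying an insert recorded as "Cerulean Traf", a fusion of the cyan fluorescent protein Cerulean with a human TRAF-related sequence. The insert is listed at about 2.1 kb on a backbone of roughly 4 kb and was cloned by restriction enzyme, with BspEI sites retained at both the 5′ and 3′ junctions. The gene annotation is ambiguous. The Entrez entry points to TANK, with I-TRAF and TRAF2 among its aliases, so the record does not state which protein or domain supplies the Traf portion. The listed GenBank reference may relate to the vector rather than to the human gene. No feature table is provided, so the order of the fusion partners and any linker cannot be confirmed, although a C1-type vector normally places the fluorescent protein at the N-terminus of the partner.

The plasmid is propagated in E. coli at high copy under kanamycin selection. The neomycin resistance marker allows G418 selection of transfected mammalian cells. In pEGFP-C1-type vectors a single Kan/Neo cassette usually serves both purposes. The promoter is not stated in the record, though vectors of this family conventionally drive expression from the CMV immediate-early promoter with an SV40 polyadenylation signal.

The associated publication concerns quantitative multiphoton spectral imaging for measuring resonance energy transfer. This suggests that CTraf serves as a Cerulean-tagged reference or donor construct in FRET experiments in living cells. Its exact role in those measurements is not described in the catalogue fields.
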