>Addgene plasmid #27808 | CTraf | addgene partial sequence | sequence record 35169 | 27808 with CMV-F
CCGTCAGATCCGCTAGCGCTACCGGTCGCCACCATGGTGAGCAAGGGCGAGGAGCTGTTCACCGGGGTGG
TGCCCATCCTGGTCGAGCTGGACGGCGACGTAAACGGCCACAAGTTCAGCGTGTCCGGCGAGGGCGAGGG
CGATGCCACCTACGGCAAGCTGACCCTGAAGTTCATCTGCACCACCGGCAAGCTGCCCGTGCCCTGGCCC
ACCCTCGTGACCACCCTGACCTGGGGCGTGCAGTGCTTCGCCCGCTACCCCGACCACATGAAGCAGCACG
ACTTCTTCAAGTCCGCCATGCCCGAAGGCTACGTCCAGGAGCGCACCATCTTCTTCAAGGACGACGGCAA
CTACAAGACCCGCGCCGAGGTGAAGTTCGAGGGCGACACCCTGGTGAACCGCATCGAGCTGAAGGGCATC
GACTTCAAGGAGGACGGCAACATCCTGGGGCACAAGCTGGAGTACAACGCCATCAGCGACAACGTCTATA
TCACCGCCGACAAGCAGAAGAACGGCATCAAGGCCAACTTCAAGATCCGCCACAACATCGAGGACGGCAG
CGTGCAGCTCGCCGACCACTACCAGCAGAACACCCCCATCGGCGACGGCCCCGTGCTGCTGCCCGACAAC
CACTACCTGAGCACCCAGTCCAAGCTGAGCAAAGACCCCAACGAGAAGCGCGATCACATGGTCCTGCTGG
AGTTCGTGACCGCCGCCGGGATCACTCTCGGCATGGACGAGCTGTACAAGTCCGGAGAGCCCTGTCAGGT
CCACAATGGCCTTGATGAAGATGGCATCGTCCCGCACGTA
