>Addgene plasmid #27808 | CTraf | addgene partial sequence | sequence record 35170 | 27808 with SV40pA-R (5' GAAATTTGTGATGCTATTGC 3')
TTTAGCTGCATAACAGTTACAACAACAATTGCATTCATTTTATGTTTCAGGTTCAGGGGGAGGTGTGGGA
GGTTTTTTAAAGCAAGTAAAACCTCTACAAATGTGGTATGGCTGATTATGATCAGTTATCTAGATCCGGT
GGATCCCGGGCCCGCGGTACCGTCGACTGCAGAATTCGAAGCTTGAGCTCGAGATCTGAGTCCGGAGAGA
GCCTGGAGAAGAAGACGGCCACTTTTGAGAACATTGTCTGCGTCCTGAACAGGGAGGTGGAGAGGGTGGC
CATGACTGCCGAGGCCTGCAGCCGGCAGCACCGGCTGGACCAAGACAAGATTGAAGCCCTGAGTAGCAAG
GTGCAGCAGCTGGAGAGGAGCATTGGCCTCAAGGACCTGGCGATGGCTGACTTGGAGCAGAAGGTCTTGG
AGATGGAGGCATCCACCTACGATGGGGTCTTCATCTGGAAGATCTCAGACTTCGCCAGGAAGCGCCAGGA
AGCTGTGGCTGGCCGCATACCCGCCATCTTCTCCCCAGCCTTCTACACCAGCAGGTACGGCTACAAGATG
TGTCTGCGTATCTACCTGAACGGCGACGGCACCGGGCGAGGAACACACCTGTCCCTCTTCTTTGTGGTGA
TGAAGGGCCCGAATGACGCCCTGCTGCGGTGGCCCTTCAACCAGAAGGTGACCTTAATGCTGCTCGACCA
GAATAACCGGGAGCACGTGATTGACGCCTTCAGGCCCGACGTGACTTCATCCTCTTTTCAGAGGCCAGTC
AACGACATGAACATCGCAAGCGGCTGCCCCCTCTTCTGCCCCGTCTCCAAGATGGAGGCAAAGAATTCCT
ACGTGCGGGACGATGCCATCTTCATCAAGGCCATTGTGGA
